Addgene plasmid #145426: pGBW-m4046448
Purpose: Yeast Expression plasmid for SARS-CoV-2 ORF7b
Depositing lab: Ginkgo Bioworks & Benjie Chen. Depositing organization: Ginkgo Bioworks.
Backbone
  Vector backbone: AmpR; 2u URA3
  Backbone size w/o insert (bp): 4078
  Vector type: Yeast Expression
  Selectable markers: URA3
Growth in bacteria
  Bacterial resistance: Ampicillin, 100 μg/mL
  Growth temperature: 37°C
  Growth strain: DH5alpha
  Copy number: High Copy
Gene/Insert
  Gene/Insert name: SARS-CoV-2 ORF7b
  Species: S. cerevisiae (budding yeast); Severe acute respiratory syndrome coronavirus 2
  Insert size (bp): 125
  Mutation: Saccharomyces cerevisiae recode 1
  Entrez Gene: ORF7b (a.k.a. GU280_gp08)
  Promoter: pGAL1
  Tag / fusion protein: Cleavable thrombin;6xHIS (C terminal on backbone)
  Cloning method: Unknown
Resource information
  A portion of this plasmid was derived from a plasmid made by: GinkgoBioworks
Depositor comments: NCBI Reference Sequence: YP_009725318.1. Created by gene synthesis with Not1 site.
How to cite: pGBW-m4046448 was a gift from Ginkgo Bioworks & Benjie Chen (Addgene plasmid # 145426 ; http://n2t.net/addgene:145426 ; RRID:Addgene_145426)
