[The description below was written by a language model from this plasmid's Addgene catalogue record and pLannotate feature annotations shown in this document.]
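Description:
pGBW-m4046448 is an E. coli–yeast shuttle plasmid for galactose-inducible expression of the SARS-CoV-2 accessory protein ORF7b in Saccharomyces cerevisiae. In yeast it is maintained episomally through the 2μ origin of replication and selected by uracil prototrophy from a URA3 cassette, a marker that can also be counterselected with 5-fluoroorotic acid. In bacteria it replicates from a high-copy ColE1/pUC-type origin and is selected with ampicillin through a β-lactamase gene, which the annotation places downstream of a cat promoter. A rop coding sequence is also annotated directly after AmpR, although the catalogue lists the plasmid as high copy. Short phage T3 and T7 early terminators and a tonB terminator flank the bacterial modules, presumably insulating them from read-through transcription.

The payload is a synthetic ORF7b coding sequence, recoded for S. cerevisiae codon usage ("recode 1") and based on the NCBI reference protein. It sits between the GAL1 promoter, which is regulated by Gal4 and induced by galactose, and a fragment of the CYC1 transcription terminator. According to the catalogue, the backbone supplies a C-terminal thrombin-cleavable 6xHis tag, which would allow affinity purification followed by tag removal. The feature table does not annotate this tag separately, though a short unannotated gap lies between the ORF7b coding sequence and the terminator. The insert was produced by gene synthesis with a NotI site; the cloning method is otherwise unrecorded. The sequenced record is 4,932 nt, somewhat larger than the sum of the listed backbone and insert sizes. The stated purpose is simply yeast expression of ORF7b.
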