Features (pLannotate 1.2.2; 13 found; start..end, strand, type, name):
     25..466     +  promoter       GAL1 promoter: S. cerevisiae GAL1; inducible promoter, regulated by Gal4
    478..606     +  CDS            NS7B_SARS2: Experimental evidence at protein level: Swiss-Prot protein existence level 1. From Severe acute respiratory syndrome coronavirus 2 (2019-nCoV) (SARS-CoV-2).
    671..843     +  terminator     CYC1 terminator (fragment): S. cerevisiae CYC1; transcription terminator for CYC1
    879..1055    +  promoter       URA3 promoter (fragment): S. cerevisiae URA3
   1056..1859    +  CDS            URA3: orotidine-5'-phosphate decarboxylase, required for uracil biosynthesis; S. cerevisiae URA3; yeast auxotrophic marker, counterselectable with 5-fluoroorotic acid (5-FOA)
   1942..2924    -  rep_origin     2μ ori: yeast 2μ plasmid origin of replication
   3002..3031    +  terminator     T3Te terminator: phage T3 early transcription terminator
   3053..3640    +  rep_origin     ori: high-copy-number ColE1/pMB1/pBR322/pUC origin of replication
   3652..3679    -  terminator     T7Te terminator: phage T7 early transcription terminator
   3703..3894    -  CDS            rop: Rop protein, which maintains plasmids at low copy number; rop
   3895..4755    -  CDS            AmpR: β-lactamase; bla; confers resistance to ampicillin, carbenicillin, and related antibiotics
   4756..4858    -  promoter       cat promoter: promoter of the E. coli cat gene encoding chloramphenicol acetyltransferase
   4859..4890    -  terminator     tonB terminator: bidirectional E. coli tonB-P14 transcription terminator
>Addgene plasmid #145426 | pGBW-m4046448 | addgene full sequence | sequence record 298897 | Addgene NGS Result
GCGGCCGCTTGCTATATTGAAGTACGGATTAGAAGCCGCCGAGCGGGCGACAGCCCTCCGACGGAAGACT
CTCCTCCGTGCGTCCTCGTCTTCACCGGTCGCGTTCCTGAAACGCAGATGTGCCTCGCGCCGCACTGCTC
CGAACAATAAAGATTCTACAATACTAGCTTTTATGGTTATGAAGAGGAAAAATTGGCAGTAACCTGGCCC
CACAAACCTTCAAATTAACGAATCAAATTAACAACCATAGGATGATAATGCGATTAGTTTTTTAGCCTTA
TTTCTGGGGTAATTAATCAGCGAAGCGATGATTTTTGATCTATTAACAGATATATAAATGGAAAAGCTGC
ATAACCACTTTAACTAATACTTTCAACATTTTCAGTTTGTATTACTTCTTATTCAAATGTCATAAAAGTA
TCAACAAAAAATTGTTAATATACCTCTATACTTTAACGTCAAGGAGAAAAAACTATAATGATCGAGTTAT
CCTTGATAGATTTCTATCTATGTTTTTTGGCATTCCTGCTTTTTCTCGTGTTGATTATGTTGATTATCTT
CTGGTTCAGTTTAGAATTGCAAGACCATAATGAAACATGCCACGCCCTCGTGCCGAGAGGTTCTCACCAT
CATCACCATCATTAAACAGGCCCCTTTTCCTTTGTCGATATCATGTAATTAGTTATGTCACGCTTACATT
CACGCCCTCCTCCCACATCCGCTCTAACCGAAAAGGAAGGAGTTAGACAACCTGAAGTCTAGGTCCCTAT
TTATTTTTTTTAATAGTTATGTTAGTATTAAGAACGTTATTTATATTTCAAATTTTTCTTTTTTTTCTGT
ACAAAGCGGCCGCCGAACCACTAGTGCACTGCAGTACACGGTTTCCTTGAAATTTTTTTGATTCGGTAAT
CTCCGAACAGAAGGAAGAACGAAGGAAGGAGCACAGACTTAGATTGGTATATATACGCATATGTAGTGTT
GAAGAAACATGAAATTGCCCAGTATTCTTAACCCAACTGCACAGAACAAAAACGTGCAGGAAACGAAGAT
AAATCATGTCGAAAGCTACATATAAGGAACGTGCTGCTACTCATCCTAGTCCTGTTGCTGCCAAGCTATT
TAATATCATGCACGAAAAGCAAACAAACTTGTGTGCTTCATTGGATGTTCGTACCACCAAGGAATTACTG
GAGTTAGTTGAAGCATTAGGTCCCAAAATTTGTTTACTAAAAACACATGTGGATATCTTGACTGATTTTT
CCATGGAGGGCACAGTTAAGCCGCTAAAGGCATTATCCGCCAAGTACAATTTTTTACTCTTCGAGGACAG
AAAATTTGCTGACATTGGTAATACAGTCAAATTGCAGTACTCTGCGGGTGTATACAGAATAGCAGAATGG
GCAGACATTACGAATGCACACGGTGTGGTGGGCCCAGGTATTGTTAGCGGTTTGAAGCAGGCGGCAGAAG
AAGTAACAAAGGAACCTAGAGGCCTTTTGATGTTAGCAGAATTGTCATGCAAGGGCTCCCTATCTACTGG
AGAATATACTAAGGGTACTGTTGACATTGCGAAGAGCGACAAAGATTTTGTTATCGGCTTTATTGCTCAA
AGAGACATGGGTGGAAGAGATGAAGGTTACGATTGGTTGATTATGACACCCGGTGTGGGTTTAGATGACA
AGGGAGATGCATTGGGTCAACAGTATAGAACCGTGGATGATGTGGTTTCTACAGGATCTGACATTATTAT
TGTTGGAAGAGGACTATTTGCAAAGGGAAGGGATGCTAAGGTAGAGGGTGAACGTTACAGAAAAGCAGGC
TGGGAAGCATATTTGAGAAGATGCGGCCAGCAAAACTAAAAAACTGTATTATAAGTAAATGCATGTATAC
TAAACTCACAAATTAGAGCTTCAATTTAATTATATCAGTTATTACCCGAGTAACGAAGCATCTGTGCTTC
ATTTTGTAGAACAAAAATGCAACGCGAGAGCGCTAATTTTTCAAACAAAGAATCTGAGCTGCATTTTTAC
AGAACAGAAATGCAACGCGAAAGCGCTATTTTACCAACGAAGAATCTGTGCTTCATTTTTGTAAAACAAA
AATGCAACGCGAGAGCGCTAATTTTTCAAACAAAGAATCTGAGCTGCATTTTTACAGAACAGAAATGCAA
CGCGAGAGCGCTATTTTACCAACAAAGAATCTATACTTCTTTTTTGTTCTACAAAAATGCATCCCGAGAG
CGCTATTTTTCTAACAAAGCATCTTAGATTACTTTTTTTCTCCTTTGTGCGCTCTATAATGCAGTCTCTT
GATAACTTTTTGCACTGTAGGTCCGTTAAGGTTAGAAGAAGGCTACTTTGGTGTCTATTTTCTCTTCCAT
AAAAAAAGCCTGACTCCACTTCCCGCGTTTACTGATTACTAGCGAAGCTGCGGGTGCATTTTTTCAAGAT
AAAGGCATCCCCGATTATATTCTATACCGATGTGGATTGCGCATACTTTGTGAACAGAAAGTGATAGCGT
TGATGATTCTTCATTGGTCAGAAAATTATGAACGGTTTCTTCTATTTTGTCTCTATATACTACGTATAGG
AAATGTTTACATTTTCGTATTGTTTTCGATTCACTCTATGAATAGTTCTTACTACAATTTTTTTGTCTAA
AGAGTAATACTAGAGATAAACATAAAAAATGTAGAGGTCGAGTTTAGATGCAAGTTCAAGGAGCGAAAGG
TGGATGGGTAGGTTATATAGGGATATAGCACAGAGATATATAGCAAAGAGATACTTTTGAGCAATGTTTG
TGGAAGCGGTATTCGCAATATTTTAGTAGCTCGTTACAGTCCGGTGCGTTTTTGGTTTTTTGAAAGTGCG
TCATCAGAGCGCTTTTGGTTTTCAAAAGCGCTCTGAAGTTCCTATACTTTCTAGCTAGAGAATAGGAACT
TCCCGAGCGGCCGCGTGTTACAAGCTTGACTCCAGCGTAACTGGACTGCAATCAACTCACTGGCTCACCT
TCACGGGTGGGCCTTTCTTCGGTAGAAAATCAAAGGATCTTCTTGAGATCCTTTTTTTCTGCGCGTAATC
TGCTGCTTGCAAACAAAAAAACCACCGCTACCAGCGGTGGTTTGTTTGCCGGATCAAGAGCTACCAACTC
TTTTTCCGAGGTAACTGGCTTCAGCAGAGCGCAGATACCAAATACTGTTCTTCTAGTGTAGCCGTAGTTA
GGCCACCACTTCAAGAACTCTGTAGCACCGCCTACATACCTCGCTCTGCTAATCCTGTTACCAGTGGCTG
CTGCCAGTGGCGATAAGTCGTGTCTTACCGGGTTGGACTCAAGACGATAGTTACCGGATAAGGCGCAGCG
GTCGGGCTGAACGGGGGGTTCGTGCACACAGCCCAGCTTGGAGCGAACGACCTACACCGAACTGAGATAC
CTACAGCGTGAGCTATGAGAAAGCGCCACGCTTCCCGAAGGGAGAAAGGCGGACAGGTATCCGGTAAGCG
GCAGGGTCGGAACAGGAGAGCGCACGAGGGAGCTTCCAGGGGTAAACGCCTGGTATCTTTATAGTCCTGT
CGGGTTTCGCCACCTCTGACTTGAGCATCGATTTTTGTGATGCTCGTCAGGGGGGCGGAGCCTATGGAAA
AACGCCAGCAACGCAGAAAGGCCCACCCGAAGGTGAGCCAGGTGATTACATTTGGGCCCTCATCAGAGGT
TTTCACCGTCATCACCGAAACGCGCGAGGCAGCTGCGGTAAAGCTCATCAGCGTGGTCGTGAAGCGATTC
ACAGATGTCTGCCTGTTCATCCGCGTCCAGCTCGTTGAGTTTCTCCAGAAGCGTTAATGTCTGGCTTCTG
ATAAAGCGGGCCATGTTAAGGGCGGTTTTTTCCTGTTTGGTCACTTACCAATGCTTAATCAGTGAGGCAC
CTATCTCAGCGATCTGTCTATTTCGTTCATCCATAGTTGCCTGACTCCCCGTCGTGTAGATAACTACGAT
GCGGGAGGGCTTACCATCTGGCCCCAGTGCTGCAATGATACCGCGAGACCCACGCTCACCGGCTCCAGAT
TTATCAGCAATAAACCAGCCAGCCGGGAGGGCCGAGCGCAGAAGTGATCCTGCAACTTTATCCGCCTCCA
TCCAGTCTATTAATTGTTGCCGGGAAGCTAGAGTAAGTAGTTCGCCAGTTAATAGTTTGCGCAACGTTGT
TGCCATTGCTACAGGCATCGTGGTGTCACGCTCGTCGTTTGGTATGGCTTCATTCAGCTCCGGTTCCCAA
CGATCAAGGCGAGTTACATGATCCCCCATGTTGTGCAAAAAAGCGGTTAGCTCCTTCGGTCCTCCGATCG
TTGCCAGAAGTAAGTTGGCCGCAGTGTTATCACTCATGGTTATGGCAGCACTGCATAATTCTCTTACTGT
CATGCCATCCGTGAGATGCTTTTCTGTGACTGGTGAGTACTCAACCAAGTCATTCTGAGAATAGTGTATG
CGGCGACCGAGTTGCTCTTGCCCGGCGTCAATACGGGATAATACCGCGCCACATAGCAGAACTTTAAAAG
TGCTCATCATTGGAAAACGTTCTTCGGGGCGTAAACTCTCAAGGATCTTACCGCTGTTGAGATCCAGTTC
GATGTAACCCACTCGTGCACCCAACTGATCTTCAGCATCTTTTACTTTCACCAGCGTTTCTGGGTGAGCA
AAAACAGGAAGGCAAAATGCCGCAAAAAAGGGAATAAGGGCGACACGGAAATGTTGAATACTCATTTTAG
CTTCCTTAGCTCCTGAAAATCTCGATAACTCAAAAAATACGCCCGGTAGTGATCTTATTTCATTATGGTG
AAAGTTGGAACCTCTTACGTGCCGATCAAGTCAAAAGCCTCCGGTCGGAGGCTTTTGACTTTCTGCTATG
GAGGTCAGGTATGATTTAAATGGTCAGTTAGA
